>Addgene plasmid #177050 | pEPQD1CB0118 | addgene full sequence | sequence record 349498 | Addgene NGS Result
GTTTTAAATCAATCTAAAGTATATATGAGTAAACTTGGTCTGACAGTTACCAATGCTTAATCAGTGAGGC
ACCTATCTCAGCGATCTGTCTATTTCGTTCATCCATAGTTGCCTGACTCCCCGTCGTGTAGATAACTACG
ATACGGGAGGGCTTACCATCTGGCCCCAGTGCTGCAATGATACCGCGAGAACCACGCTCACCGGCTCCAG
ATTTATCAGCAATAAACCAGCCAGCCGGAAGGGCCGAGCGCAGAAGTGGTCCTGCAACTTTATCCGCCTC
CATCCAGTCTATTAATTGTTGCCGGGAAGCTAGAGTAAGTAGTTCGCCAGTTAATAGTTTGCGCAACGTT
GTTGCCATTGCTACAGGCATCGTGGTGTCACGCTCGTCGTTTGGTATGGCTTCATTCAGCTCCGGTTCCC
AACGATCAAGGCGAGTTACATGATCCCCCATGTTGTGCAAAAAAGCGGTTAGCTCCTTCGGTCCTCCGAT
CGTTGTCAGAAGTAAGTTGGCCGCAGTGTTATCACTCATGGTTATGGCAGCACTGCATAATTCTCTTACT
GTCATGCCATCCGTAAGATGCTTTTCTGTGACTGGTGAGTACTCAACCAAGTCATTCTGAGAATAGTGTA
TGCGGCGACCGAGTTGCTCTTGCCCGGCGTCAATACGGGATAATACCGCGCCACATAGCAGAACTTTAAA
AGTGCTCATCATTGGAAAACGTTCTTCGGGGCGAAAACTCTCAAGGATCTTACCGCTGTTGAGATCCAGT
TCGATGTAACCCACTCGTGCACCCAACTGATCTTCAGCATCTTTTACTTTCACCAGCGTTTCTGGGTGAG
CAAAAACAGGAAGGCAAAATGCCGCAAAAAAGGGAATAAGGGCGACACGGAAATGTTGAATACTCATACT
CTTCCTTTTTCAATATTATTGAAGCATTTATCAAGGTTATTGTCTCATGAGCGGATACATATTTGAATGT
ATTTAGAAAAATAAACAAATAGGGGTTCCGCGCACGAATTGGCCAGCGCTGCCATTTTTGGGGTGAGGCC
GTTCGCGGCCGAGGGGCGCAGCCCCTGGGGGGATGGGAGGCCCGCGTTAGCGGGCCGGGAGGGTTCGAGA
AGGGGGGGCACCCCCCTTCGGCGTGCGCGGTCACGCGCACAGGGCGCAGCCCTGGTTAAAAACAAGGTTT
ATAAATATTGGTTTAAAAGCAGGTTAAAAGACAGGTTAGCGGTGGCCGAAAAACGGGCGGAAACCCTTGC
AAATGCTGGATTTTCTGCCTGTGGACAGCCCCTCAAATGTCAATAGGTGCGCCCCTCATCTGTCAGCACT
CTGCCCCTCAAGTGTCAAGGATCGCGCCCCTCATCTGTCAGTAGTCGCGCCCCTCAAGTGTCAATACCGC
AGGGCACTTATCCCCAGGCTTGTCCACATCATCTGTGGGAAACTCGCGTAAAATCAGGCGTTTTCGCCGA
TTTGCGAGGCTGGCCAGCTCCACGTCGCCGGCCGAAATCGAGCCTGCCCCTCATCTGTCAACGCCGCGCC
GGGTGAGTCGGCCCCTCAAGTGTCAACGTCCGCCCCTCATCTGTCAGTGAGGGCCAAGTTTTCCGCGAGG
TATCCACAACGCCGGCGGCCGCGGTGTCTCGCACACGGCTTCGACGGCGTTTCTGGCGCGTTTGCAGGGC
CATAGACGGCCGCCAGCCCAGCGGCGAGGGCAACCAGCCCGGTGAGCGTCGCAAAGGAGATCCTGATCTG
ACTGATGGGCTGCCTGTATCGAGTGGTGATTTTGTGCCGAGCTGCCGGTCGGGGAGCTGTTGGCTGGCTG
GTGGCAGGATATATTGTGGTGTAAACAAATTGACGCTTAGACAACTTAATAACACATTGCGGACGTTTTT
AATGTACTGGGGTGGATGCAGTGGGCCCCACTCTGTGAAGACAATGTGGAATTCCTCGAGGGAGGTCAAC
ATGGTGGAGCACGACACTCTGGTCTACTCCAAAAATGTCAAAGATACAGTCTCAGAAGATCAAAGGGCTA
TTGAGACTTTTCAACAAAGGATAATTTCGGGAAACCTCCTCGGATTCCATTGCCCAGCTATCTGTCACTT
CATCGAAAGGACAGTAGAAAAGGAAGGTGGCTCCTACAAATGCCATCATTGCGATAAAGGAAAGGCTATC
ATTCAAGATCTCTCTGCCGACAGTGGTCCCAAAGATGGACCCCCACCCACGAGGAGCATCGTGGAAAAAG
AAGAGGTTCCAACCACGTCTACAAAGCAAGTGGATTGATGTGACATCTCCACTGACGTAAGGGATGACGC
ACAATCCCACTATCCTTCGCAAGACCCTTCCTCTATATAAGGAAGTTCATTTCATTTGGAGAGGACACGC
TACTGTATAAGAGCTCATTTTTACAACAATTACCAACAACAACAAACAACAAACAACATTACAATTACAT
TTACAATTATCGATAACATGGCTTCTTCTATGCTTTCTTCTGCTGCTGTTGTTGCTACTCGTGCTAGTGC
TGCTCAAGCTAGTATGGTTGCTCCTTTTACTGGACTTAAGTCTGCTGCTTCTTTTCCTGTTACTAGAAAG
CAAAACAACCTTGATATTACTTCTATTGCTAGTAACGGAGGAAGAGTTCGAGCAATGAGTTGGTGGTGGA
AGAGGTCCATTGGTGCTGGAAAGAACTTACCAAACCAGAACAAAGAAAATGGAGTTTGTAAAAGCTACAA
GAGTGTGGCACTAGTAGTAGGAGTCACCGGCATTGTTGGCAGTAGTTTAGCCGAAGTTCTAAAGCTACCA
GACACCCCTGGAGGTCCCTGGAAGGTATACGGCGTGGCAAGGCGCCCATGCCCTGTATGGCTAGCCAAAA
AACCAGTTGAGTACATCCAATGTGATGTCTCAGATAATCAAGAAACAATTTCTAAATTATCTCCACTTAA
GGACATAACTCATATATTCTATGTTTCTTGGATTGGATCAGAAGATTGCCAAACAAATGCTACAATGTTC
AAAAACATCCTTAATTCAGTGATTCCTAATGCTTCAAATCTCCAACATGTGTGTCTCCAAACAGGAATCA
AACATTATTTTGGTATTTTTGAAGAAGGTTCTAAAGTTGTACCACATGATTCGCCTTTTACCGAGGATTT
ACCTAGGCTAAATGTCCCAAATTTCTACCATGATCTTGAAGATATACTGTATGAAGAAACTGGCAAGAAC
AATTTAACATGGTCTGTCCATAGACCAGCTCTGGTTTTCGGGTTTTCCCCATGTAGTATGATGAACATTG
TCAGTACATTATGCGTTTACGCCACAATTTGTAAACATGAAAATAAGGCCTTGGTTTATCCAGGTAGTAA
AAATTCATGGAATTGTTATGCTGATGCTGTTGATGCAGATTTAGTAGCCGAGCACGAAATTTGGGCAGCA
GTTGATCCTAAGGCTAAAAATCAAGTATTGAATTGTAACAATGGGGATGTTTTTAAATGGAAACATATTT
GGAAGAAATTAGCAGAGGAATTTGGGATTGAAATGGTGGGATATGTTGAAGGTAAAGAACAAGTTAGTTT
GGCTGAGTTAATGAAGGATAAAGATCAAGTTTGGGATGAAATTGTTAAGAAGAACAATTTAGTACCTACT
AAATTGAAAGAAATTGCTGCCTTTTGGTTTGCTGATATTGCTTTTTGTTCTGAGAATTTGATTAGTAGTA
TGAACAAAAGTAAGGAATTAGGGTTCTTGGGTTTTAGGAATTCGATGAAATCGTTTGTTTCTTGTATTGA
TAAGATGAGGGATTATAGGTTTATTCCTTAGGCTTCTCTAGCTAGAGTCGATCGACAAGCTCGAGTTTCT
CCATAATAATGTGTGAGTAGTTCCCAGATAAGGGAATTAGGGTTCCTATAGGGTTTCGCTCATGTGTTGA
GCATATAAGAAACCCTTAGTATGTATTTGTATTTGTAAAATACTTCTATCAATAAAATTTCTAATTCCTA
AAACCAAAATCCAGTACTAAAATCCAGATCGCTGAGCTTGTCTTCTGCACGAAGTGGTTTAAACTATCAG
TGTTTGACAGGATATATTGGCGGGTAAACCTAAGAGAAAAGAGCGTTTATTAGAATAATCGGATATTTAA
AAGGGCGTGAAAAGGTTTATCCGTTCGTCCATTTGTATGTGCATGCCAACCACAGGGTTCCCCAGATCAG
GCGCTGGCTGCTGAACCCCCAGCCGGAACTGACCCCACAAGGCCCTAGCGTTTGCAATGCACCAGGTCAT
CATTGACCCAGGCGTGTTCCACCAGGCCGCTGCCTCGCAACTCTTCGCAGGCTTCGCCGACCTGCTCGCG
CCACTTCTTCACGCGGGTGGAATCCGATCCGCACATGAGGCGGAAGGTTTCCAGCTTGAGCGGGTACGGC
TCCCGGTGCGAGCTGAAATAGTCGAACATCCGTCGGGCCGTCGGCGACAGCTTGCGGTACTTCTCCCATA
TGAATTTCGTGTAGTGGTCGCCAGCAAACAGCACGACGATTTCCTCGTCGATCAGGACCTGGCAACGGGA
CGTTTTCTTGCCACGGTCCAGGACGCGGAAGCGGTGCAGCAGCGACACCGATTCCAGGTGCCCAACGCGG
TCGGACGTGAAGCCCATCGCCGTCGCCTGTAGGCGCGACAGGCATTCCTCGGCCTTCGTGTAATACCGGC
CATTGATCGACCAGCCCAGGTCCTGGCAAAGCTCGTAGAACGTGAAGGTGATCGGCTCGCCGATAGGGGT
GCGCTTCGCGTACTCCAACACCTGCTGCCACACCAGTTCGTCATCGTCGGCCCGCAGCTCGACGCCGGTG
TAGGTGATCTTCACGTCCTTGTTGACGTGGAAAATGACCTTGTTTTGCAGCGCCTCGCGCGGGATTTTCT
TGTTGCGCGTGGTGAACAGGGCAGAGCGGGCCGTGTCGTTTGGCATCGCTCGCATCGTGTCCGGCCACGG
CGCAATATCGAACAAGGAAAGCTGCATTTCCTTGATCTGCTGCTTCGTGTGTTTCAGCAACGCGGCCTGC
TTGGCCTCGCTGACCTGTTTTGCCAGGTCCTCGCCGGCGGTTTTTCGCTTCTTGGTCGTCATAGTTCCTC
GCGTGTCGATGGTCATCGACTTCGCCAAACCTGCCGCCTCCTGTTCAAGACGACGCGAACGCTCCACGGC
GGCCGATGGCGCGGGCAGGGCAGGGGGAGCCAGTTGCACGCTGTCGCGCTCGATCTTGGCCGTAGCTTGC
TGGACCATCGAGCCGACGGACTGGAAGGTTTCGCGGGGCGCACGCATGACGGTGCGGCTTGCGATGGTTT
CGGCATCCTCGGCGGAAAACCCCGCGTCGATCAGTTCTTGCCTGTATGCCTTCCGGTCAAACGTCCGATT
CATTCACCCTCCTTGCGGGATTGCCCCGACTCACGCCGGGGCAATGTGCCCTTATTCCTGATTTGACCCG
CCTGGTGCCTTGGTGTCCAGATAATCCACCTTATCGGCAATGAAGTCGGTCCCGTAGACCGTCTGGCCGT
CCTTCTCGTACTTGGTATTCCGAATCTTGCCCTGCACGAATACCAGCGACCCCTTGCCCAAATACTTGCC
GTGGGCCTCGGCCTGAGAGCCAAAACACTTGATGCGGAAGAAGTCGGTGCGCTCCTGCTTGTCGCCGGCA
TCGTTGCGCCACATCTAGGATCTGCCAGGAACCGTAAAAAGGCCGCGTTGCTGGCGTTTTTCCATAGGCT
CCGCCCCCCTGACGAGCATCACAAAAATCGACGCTCAAGTCAGAGGTGGCGAAACCCGACAGGACTATAA
AGATACCAGGCGTTTCCCCCTGGAAGCTCCCTCGTGCGCTCTCCTGTTCCGACCCTGCCGCTTACCGGAT
ACCTGTCCGCCTTTCTCCCTTCGGGAAGCGTGGCGCTTTCTCATAGCTCACGCTGTAGGTATCTCAGTTC
GGTGTAGGTCGTTCGCTCCAAGCTGGGCTGTGTGCACGAACCCCCCGTTCAGCCCGACCGCTGCGCCTTA
TCCGGTAACTATCGTCTTGAGTCCAACCCGGTAAGACACGACTTATCGCCACTGGCAGCAGCCACTGGTA
ACAGGATTAGCAGAGCGAGGTATGTAGGCGGTGCTACAGAGTTCTTGAAGTGGTGGCCTAACTACGGCTA
CACTAGAAGAACAGTATTTGGTATCTGCGCTCTGCTGAAGCCAGTTACCTTCGGAAAAAGAGTTGGTAGC
TCTTGATCCGGCAAACAAACCACCGCTGGTAGCGGTGGTTTTTTTGTTTGCAAGCAGCAGATTACGCGCA
GAAAAAAAGGATCTCAAGAAGATCCTTTGATCTTTTCTACGGGGTCTGACGCTCAGTGGAACGAAAACTC
ACGTTAAGGGATTTTGGTCATGAGATTATCAAAAAGGATCTTCACCTAGATCCTTTTAAATTAAAAATGA
A
Features (pLannotate 1.2.2; 14 found; start..end, strand, type, name):
     47..907     -  CDS            AmpR: β-lactamase; bla; confers resistance to ampicillin, carbenicillin, and related antibiotics
    908..1012    -  promoter       AmpR promoter: bla
   1099..1730    -  rep_origin     oriV: incP origin of replication
   1822..1846    +  misc_feature   LB T-DNA repeat: left border repeat from nopaline C58 T-DNA
   2032..2377    +  promoter       CaMV 35S promoter: strong constitutive promoter from cauliflower mosaic virus
   2329..2375    +  promoter       minimal CaMV 35S promoter: minimal 35S promoter from cauliflower mosaic virus
   2406..2459    +  misc_feature   TMV Ω: translational enhancer from the tobacco mosaic virus 5'-leader sequence (Gallie et al., 1988)
   2468..2656    +  CDS            rbcS (fragment): RBS_NICBE - Experimental evidence at protein level: Swiss-Prot protein existence level 1. (Microbial infection) Required for tobamovirus movement (e.g. tobacco mosaic virus (TMV)). From Nicotiana benthamiana.
   2645..3808    +  CDS            IRIS_CATRO: Experimental evidence at protein level: Swiss-Prot protein existence level 1. Iridoid synthase that catalyzes the first step in generation of the iridoid ring scaffold using the linear monoterpene (6E)-8- oxogeranial as substrate. Iridoids comprise a large family of distinctive bicyclic monoterpenes that possess a wide range of pharmacological activities, including anticancer, anti-inflammatory, antifungal and antibacterial activities. From Catharanthus roseus (Madagascar periwinkle) (Vinca rosea).
   3846..4020    +  polyA_signal   CaMV poly(A) signal: cauliflower mosaic virus polyadenylation signal
   4065..4089    +  misc_feature   RB T-DNA repeat: right border repeat from nopaline C58 T-DNA
   4201..4221    -  CDS            TetR (fragment): tetracycline resistance regulatory protein; tetR
   4248..5393    -  CDS            trfA: TRFA_ECOLX - Experimental evidence at protein level: Swiss-Prot protein existence level 1. Also involved in plasmid copy number control, promoting intermolecular coupling of protein bound iterons at oriV, which inhibits replication initiation. From Escherichia coli.
   5729..6317    -  rep_origin     ori: high-copy-number ColE1/pMB1/pBR322/pUC origin of replication
