[The description below was written by a language model from this plasmid's Addgene catalogue record and pLannotate feature annotations shown in this document.]
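Description:
pEPQD1CB0118 is a Golden Gate MoClo Level 1 plasmid built in the pICH47781 acceptor, which assigns the assembled transcriptional unit to position 6 for later combination with other Level 1 units in multigene constructs. The 6.4 kb backbone is a binary vector. A high-copy ColE1/pUC-type origin supports propagation in E. coli, while the broad-host-range incP oriV and its trfA replication initiator gene allow maintenance in Agrobacterium. Selection is by ampicillin/carbenicillin resistance through the β-lactamase gene and its native promoter. A short tetR remnant is also annotated in the backbone and appears to be a nonfunctional fragment.

The payload sits between nopaline-type left and right T-DNA border repeats, so it can be transferred into plant cells by Agrobacterium. Expression is driven by a short form of the CaMV 35S promoter, followed by the tobacco mosaic virus Ω leader, which acts as a translational enhancer. The open reading frame begins with a chloroplast transit peptide, annotated as a fragment of the Nicotiana benthamiana RuBisCO small subunit (rbcS). This is fused to iridoid synthase (CrISY) from Catharanthus roseus, and the unit ends with the CaMV 35S terminator/polyadenylation signal. Iridoid synthase cyclises the linear monoterpene 8-oxogeranial to form the iridoid ring scaffold, an early step in the route to monoterpene indole alkaloids. The transit peptide is intended to direct the enzyme to the plastid. The construct is intended for transient expression in plants and comes from work reconstituting monoterpene indole alkaloid biosynthesis in N. benthamiana, where it would be used with plasmids encoding other pathway enzymes.
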