Addgene plasmid #177050: pEPQD1CB0118
Purpose: MoClo Level 1, position 6, transcriptional unit for transient expression of iridoid synthase (CrISY) from Catharanthus roseus driven by 35S promoter; contains a chloroplast transit peptide
Depositing lab: Nicola Patron. Depositing organization: Earlham Institute. Publication: Reconstitution of monoterpene indole alkaloid biosynthesis in genome engineered Nicotiana benthamiana. Dudley QM, Jo S, Guerrero DAS, Chhetry M, Smedley MA, Harwood WA, Sherden NH, O'Connor SE, Caputi L, Patron NJ. Commun Biol. 2022 Sep 10;5(1):949. doi: 10.1038/s42003-022-03904-w. PubMed 36088516.
Backbone
  Vector backbone: pICH47781
  Vector type: Synthetic Biology
Growth in bacteria
  Bacterial resistance: Ampicillin, 100 μg/mL
  Growth temperature: 37°C
  Growth strain: DH5alpha
  Copy number: High Copy
Gene/Insert
  Gene/Insert name: iridoid synthase (CrISY) from Catharanthus roseus (alt name: P6_35SshortTMV-cTP_CrISY-35Sterm)
  Species: Other
  Cloning method: Restriction Enzyme; 5′ cloning site Unknown (unknown if destroyed); 3′ cloning site Unknown (unknown if destroyed)
  Sequencing primers: 5′ CTGGTGGCAGGATATATTGTGGTG; 3′ GAACCCTGTGGTTGGCATGCACATAC
Terms and licenses: Academic/Nonprofit Terms; Industry Terms: Not Available to Industry
How to cite: pEPQD1CB0118 was a gift from Nicola Patron (Addgene plasmid # 177050 ; http://n2t.net/addgene:177050 ; RRID:Addgene_177050)
